Addgene plasmid #140505: bp::PhiC31
Purpose: Encodes PhiC31 recombinase downstream of a minimal promoter element
Depositing lab: Mark Emerson. Depositing organization: The City University of New York (CUNY) on behalf of City College of New York. Publication: Lineage tracing analysis of cone photoreceptor associated cis-regulatory elements in the developing chicken retina. Schick E, McCaffery SD, Keblish EE, Thakurdin C, Emerson MM. Sci Rep. 2019 Jun 27;9(1):9358. doi: 10.1038/s41598-019-45750-7. PubMed 31249345.
Backbone
  Vector backbone: Stagia3
  Backbone size w/o insert (bp): 5889
  Total vector size (bp): 7728
  Modifications to backbone: GFP was removed from Stagia3 upon digestion with AgeI/BsrgI
  Vector type: Mammalian Expression ; Chicken Expression
Growth in bacteria
  Bacterial resistance: Ampicillin, 100 μg/mL
  Growth temperature: 37°C
  Growth strain: DH5alpha
  Copy number: Unknown
Gene/Insert
  Gene/Insert name: PhiC31
  Insert size (bp): 1839
  Cloning method: Restriction Enzyme; 5′ cloning site XmaI (destroyed during cloning); 3′ cloning site BsrgI (not destroyed)
  Sequencing primers: 5′ GTTCCGCGCACATTTCCCCG
Resource information
  A portion of this plasmid was derived from a plasmid made by: PhiC31 from Addgene plasmid #13794
Terms and licenses: Academic/Nonprofit Terms; Industry Terms: Not Available to Industry
How to cite: bp::PhiC31 was a gift from Mark Emerson (Addgene plasmid # 140505 ; http://n2t.net/addgene:140505 ; RRID:Addgene_140505)
