[The description below was written by a language model from this plasmid's Addgene catalogue record and pLannotate feature annotations shown in this document.]
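Description:
bp::PhiC31 is a roughly 7.7 kb expression plasmid built on the Stagia3 reporter backbone and catalogued for use in mammalian and chicken cells. The GFP coding sequence of Stagia3 was excised and replaced by a 1.8 kb PhiC31 insert taken from an earlier PhiC31 plasmid, so that the serine integrase sits downstream of a minimal (basal) promoter element. In bacteria the plasmid is maintained through a high-copy ColE1/pUC-type origin and selected with ampicillin via the bla gene and its native promoter.

The automated feature table does not annotate the PhiC31 open reading frame or the minimal promoter itself. They presumably lie in the unannotated stretch between the upstream insulating elements and the IRES, but the record does not give their positions or the identity of the promoter. Upstream, a synthetic poly(A) signal and an RNA polymerase II pause site from the human α2-globin gene serve to block read-through transcription from the backbone into the cassette, keeping background low. Downstream, an EMCV IRES followed by a placental alkaline phosphatase coding sequence (annotated as a SEAP fragment) and a rabbit β-globin poly(A) signal would allow a second reporter to be translated from the same transcript. Residual backbone elements include lac promoter/operator fragments, an SV40 origin and an SV40 poly(A) signal.

Because a minimal promoter alone drives little expression, this construct most plausibly acts as the enhancer-less baseline or parent for versions in which candidate cis-regulatory elements drive PhiC31. Recombinase activity can then permanently switch on a PhiC31-responsive reporter, marking cells in which an element was once active. The associated study used this approach for lineage tracing of cone photoreceptor-associated elements in the developing chicken retina.
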