Features (pLannotate 1.2.2; 18 found; start..end, strand, type, name):
     47..95      +  polyA_signal   poly(A) signal: synthetic polyadenylation signal
    109..200     +  misc_feature   pause site: RNA polymerase II transcriptional pause signal from the human α2 globin gene
   2173..2191    -  promoter       chicken β-actin promoter (fragment): contains a 21-bp deletion relative to the standard chicken β-actin promoter
   2299..2761    +  misc_feature   IRES: internal ribosome entry site (IRES) of the encephalomyocarditis virus (EMCV)
   2774..4274    +  CDS            SEAP (fragment): secreted alkaline phosphatase from human placenta The natural enzyme has a C-terminal transmembrane sequence that is replaced by a GPI anchor.
   4692..4763    +  CDS            HBB (fragment): HBB_PONPY - Experimental evidence at transcript level: Swiss-Prot protein existence level 2. Involved in oxygen transport from the lung to the various peripheral tissues. From Pongo pygmaeus (Bornean orangutan).
   4834..4889    +  polyA_signal   β-globin poly(A) signal: rabbit β-globin polyadenylation signal (Gil and Proudfoot, 1987)
   5274..5290    -  protein_bind   lac operator: The lac repressor binds to the lac operator to inhibit transcription in E. coli. This inhibition can be relieved by adding lactose or isopropyl-β-D-thiogalactopyranoside (IPTG). lac repressor encoded by lacI
   5298..5328    -  promoter       lac promoter: promoter for the E. coli lac operon
   5343..5364    -  protein_bind   CAP binding site: CAP binding activates transcription in the presence of cAMP. E. coli catabolite activator protein
   5377..5416    -  CDS            lacI (fragment): lac repressor; lacI; The lac repressor binds to the lac operator to inhibit transcription in E. coli. This inhibition can be relieved by adding lactose or isopropyl-β-D-thiogalactopyranoside (IPTG).
   5423..5445    +  promoter       SV40 promoter (fragment): SV40 enhancer and early promoter
   5469..5604    +  rep_origin     SV40 ori: SV40 origin of replication
   5624..5758    +  polyA_signal   SV40 poly(A) signal: SV40 polyadenylation signal
   5760..5814    -  CDS            lacI (fragment): lac repressor; lacI; The lac repressor binds to the lac operator to inhibit transcription in E. coli. This inhibition can be relieved by adding lactose or isopropyl-β-D-thiogalactopyranoside (IPTG).
   5997..6585    -  rep_origin     ori: high-copy-number ColE1/pMB1/pBR322/pUC origin of replication
   6756..7616    -  CDS            AmpR: β-lactamase; bla; confers resistance to ampicillin, carbenicillin, and related antibiotics
   7617..7721    -  promoter       AmpR promoter: bla
>Addgene plasmid #140505 | bp::PhiC31 | addgene full sequence | sequence record 491429 | Addgene NGS Result
GGTCGAGAAGTAATATTAAGGTACGGGAGGTACTTGGAGCGGCCGCAATAAAATATCTTTATTTTCATTA
CATCTGTGTGTTGGTTTTTTGTGTGAATCGATAGTACTAACATACGCTCTCCATCAAAACAAAACGAAAC
AAAACAAACTAGCAAAATAGGCTGTCCCCAGTGCAAGTGCAGGTGCCAGAACATTTCTCTATCGATAGTC
GACCAATTGCTCGAGGAATTCTATATAATGGAAGCTTGACCGGAGCCGTTAGTTGCCCGTCGGACGCGAT
TTGCGAGGCGCTTTATGCGCGCACCGGGACCATGGATACCTACGCCGGAGCCTACGACAGACAGAGCCGG
GAGAGAGAGAACAGCAGCGCCGCCAGCCCCGCCACCCAGAGAAGCGCCAACGAGGATAAGGCCGCCGATC
TGCAGAGAGAGGTGGAGAGGGACGGCGGCAGATTCAGATTTGTGGGCCACTTCAGCGAGGCCCCTGGCAC
CAGCGCCTTCGGCACCGCCGAGAGACCCGAGTTCGAGAGAATCCTGAACGAGTGTAGGGCCGGCAGGCTG
AACATGATCATCGTGTACGACGTGTCCCGGTTCAGCAGGCTGAAGGTGATGGACGCCATCCCTATCGTGT
CCGAGCTGCTGGCCCTGGGCGTGACCATCGTGTCCACCCAGGAAGGCGTCTTTAGACAGGGCAACGTGAT
GGACCTGATCCACCTGATCATGAGGCTGGACGCCAGCCACAAGGAGAGCAGCCTGAAGAGCGCCAAGATC
CTGGACACCAAGAACCTGCAGAGGGAGCTGGGCGGCTATGTGGGCGGCAAGGCCCCCTACGGCTTCGAGC
TGGTGTCCGAGACCAAGGAGATCACCCGGAACGGCAGGATGGTGAACGTGGTGATCAACAAGCTGGCCCA
CAGCACCACCCCCCTGACCGGCCCCTTCGAGTTTGAGCCCGACGTGATCAGGTGGTGGTGGCGGGAGATC
AAGACCCACAAGCACCTGCCTTTCAAGCCCGGCAGCCAGGCCGCCATCCACCCCGGCAGCATCACCGGCC
TGTGTAAGAGAATGGACGCCGACGCCGTGCCCACCAGAGGCGAGACCATCGGCAAGAAAACCGCCAGCAG
CGCCTGGGACCCCGCCACCGTGATGAGAATCCTGAGGGACCCTAGGATCGCCGGCTTCGCCGCCGAGGTG
ATCTACAAGAAGAAGCCCGACGGCACCCCCACCACCAAGATCGAGGGCTACAGAATCCAGAGAGACCCCA
TCACCCTGAGACCTGTGGAGCTGGACTGTGGCCCTATCATCGAGCCTGCCGAGTGGTACGAGCTGCAGGC
CTGGCTGGACGGCAGAGGCAGAGGCAAGGGCCTGAGCAGAGGCCAGGCCATCCTGAGCGCCATGGACAAG
CTGTACTGTGAGTGTGGCGCCGTGATGACCAGCAAGAGAGGCGAGGAGAGCATCAAGGACAGCTACCGGT
GCCGGAGAAGAAAGGTGGTGGACCCCAGCGCCCCTGGCCAGCACGAGGGCACCTGTAATGTGAGCATGGC
CGCCCTGGACAAGTTCGTGGCCGAGCGGATCTTCAACAAGATCCGGCACGCCGAGGGCGACGAGGAGACC
CTGGCCCTGCTGTGGGAGGCCGCCAGAAGATTCGGCAAGCTGACCGAGGCCCCCGAGAAGAGCGGCGAGA
GGGCCAACCTGGTGGCCGAGAGAGCCGACGCCCTGAACGCCCTGGAGGAGCTGTACGAGGACAGAGCCGC
CGGAGCCTATGACGGCCCTGTGGGCAGGAAGCACTTCAGAAAGCAGCAGGCCGCCCTGACCCTGAGACAG
CAGGGCGCCGAGGAAAGACTGGCCGAGCTGGAGGCCGCCGAGGCCCCTAAGCTGCCCCTGGATCAGTGGT
TCCCCGAGGATGCCGACGCCGACCCCACCGGCCCCAAGTCCTGGTGGGGCAGAGCCAGCGTGGACGACAA
GAGGGTGTTCGTGGGCCTGTTCGTGGATAAGATCGTGGTGACCAAGAGCACCACCGGCAGGGGCCAGGGC
ACCCCCATCGAGAAGAGAGCCAGCATCACCTGGGCCAAGCCTCCCACCGACGACGACGAGGATGACGCCC
AGGACGGCACCGAGGACGTGGCCGCCCCTAAGAAAAAGCGGAAAGTGTGATGTACAAGTAAAGCGGCCAA
TTCCGCCCCCCCCCCCCCCCCTCTCCCTCCCCCCCCCCTAACGTTACTGGCCGAAGCCGCTTGGAATAAG
GCCGGTGTGCGTTTGTCTATATGTTATTTTCCACCATATTGCCGTCTTTTGGCAATGTGAGGGCCCGGAA
ACCTGGCCCTGTCTTCTTGACGAGCATTCCTAGGGGTCTTTCCCCTCTCGCCAAAGGAATGCAAGGTCTG
TTGAATGTCGTGAAGGAAGCAGTTCCTCTGGAAGCTTCTTGAAGACAAACAACGTCTGTAGCGACCCTTT
GCAGGCAGCGGAACCCCCCACCTGGCGACAGGTGCCTCTGCGGCCAAAAGCCACGTGTATAAGATACACC
TGCAAAGGCGGCACAACCCCAGTGCCACGTTGTGAGTTGGATAGTTGTGGAAAGAGTCAAATGGCTCTCC
TCAAGCGTATTCAACAAGGGGCTGAAGGATGCCCAGAAGGTACCCCATTGTATGGGATCTGATCTGGGGC
CTCGGTGCACATGCTTTACATGTGTTTAGTCGAGGTTAAAAAAACGTCTAGGCCCCCCGAACCACGGGGA
CGTGGTTTTCCTTTGAAAAACACGATGATAATATGGGGTCGAGGCTGCTGCTGCTGCTGCTGCTGGGCCT
GAGGCTACAGCTCTCCCTGGGCATCATCCCAGTTGAGGAGGAGAACCCGGACTTCTGGAACCGCGAGGCA
GCCGAGGCCCTGGGTGCCGCCAAGAAGCTGCAGCCTGCACAGACAGCCGCCAAGAACCTCATCATCTTCC
TGGGCGATGGGATGGGGGTGTCTACGGTGACAGCTGCCAGGATCCTAAAAGGGCAGAAGAAGGACAAACT
GGGGCCTGAGATACCCCTGGCCATGGACCGCTTCCCATATGTGGCTCTGTCCAAGACATACAATGTAGAC
AAACATGTGCCAGACAGTGGAGCCACAGCCACGGCCTACCTGTGCGGGGTCAAGGGCAACTTCCAGACCA
TTGGCTTGAGTGCAGCCGCCCGCTTTAACCAGTGCAACACGACACGCGGCAACGAGGTCATCTCCGTGAT
GAATCGGGCCAAGAAAGCAGGGAAGTCAGTGGGAGTGGTAACCACCACACGAGTGCAGCACGCCTCGCCA
GCCGGCACCTACGCCCACACGGTGAACCGCAACTGGTACTCGGACGCCGACGTGCCTGCCTCGGCCCGCC
AGGAGGGGTGCCAGGACATCGCTACGCAGCTCATCTCCAACATGGACATTGACGTGATCCTAGGTGGAGG
CCGAAAGTACATGTTTCGCATGGGAACCCCAGACCCTGAGTACCCAGATGACTACAGCCAAGGTGGGACC
AGGCTGGACGGGAAGAATCTGGTGCAGGAATGGCTGGCGAAGCGCCAGGGTGCCCGGTATGTGTGGAACC
GCACTGAGCTCATGCAGGCTTCCCTGGACCCGTCTGTGACCCATCTCATGGGTCTCTTTGAGCCTGGAGA
CATGAAATACGAGATCCACCGAGACTCCACACTGGACCCCTCCCTGATGGAGATGACAGAGGCTGCCCTG
CGCCTGCTGAGCAGGAACCCCCGCGGCTTCTTCCTCTTCGTGGAGGGTGGTCGCATCGACCATGGTCATC
ATGAAAGCAGGGCTTACCGGGCACTGACTGAGACGATCATGTTCGACGACGCCATTGAGAGGGCGGGCCA
GCTCACCAGCGAGGAGGACACGCTGAGCCTCGTCACTGCCGACCACTCCCACGTCTTCTCCTTCGGAGGC
TACCCCCTGCGAGGGAGCTCCATCTTCGGGCTGGCCCCTGGCAAGGCCCGGGACAGGAAGGCCTACACGG
TCCTCCTATACGGAAACGGTCCAGGCTATGTGCTCAAGGACGGCGCCCGGCCGGATGTTACCGAGAGCGA
GAGCGGGAGCCCCGAGTATCGGCAGCAGTCAGCAGTGCCCCTGGACGAAGAGACCCACGCAGGCGAGGAC
GTGGCGGTGTTCGCGCGCGGCCCGCAGGCGCACCTGGTTCACGGCGTGCAGGAGCAGACCTTCATAGCGC
ACGTCATGGCCTTCGCCGCCTGCCTGGAGCCCTACACCGCCTGCGACCTGGCGCCCCCCGCCGGCACCAC
CGACGCCGCGCACCCGGGGCGGTCCGTGGTCCCCGCGTTGCTTCCTCTGCTGGCCGGGACCCTGCTGCTG
CTGGAGACGGCCACTGCTCCCTGAGTGTCCCGTCCCTGGGGCTCCTGCTTCCCCATCCCGGAGTTCTCCT
GCTCCCCACCTCCTGTCGTCCTGCCTGGCCTCCAGCCCGAGTCGTCATCCCCGGAGTCCCTATACAGAGG
TCCTGCCATGGAACCTTCCCCTCCCCGTGCGCTCTGGGGACTGAGCCCATGACACCAAACCTGCCCCTTG
GCTGCTCTCGGACTCCCTACCCCAACCCCAGGGACTGCAGGTTGTGCCCTGTGGCTGCCTGCACCCCAGG
AAAGGAGGGGGCTCAGGCCATCCAGCCACCACCTACAGCCCAGTGGGGTCGAGGATATCGCGGCCGGCCG
CACTCCTCAGGTGCAGGCTGCCTATCAGAAGGTGGTGGCTGGTGTGGCCAATGCCCTGGCTCACAAATAC
CACTGAGATCTTTTTCCCTCTGCCAAAAATTATGGGGACATCATGAAGCCCCTTGAGCATCTGACTTCTG
GCTAATAAAGGAAATTTATTTTCATTGCAATAGTGTGTTGGAATTTTTTGTGTCTCTCACTCGGAAGGAC
ATATGGGAGGGCAAATCATTTAAAACATCAGAATGAGTATTTGGTTTAGAGTTTGGCAACATATGCCCAT
ATGCTGGCTGCCATGAACAAAGGTTGGCTATAAAGAGGTCATCAGTATATGAAACAGCCCCCTGCTGTCC
ATTCCTTATTCCATAGAAAAGCCTTGACTTGAGGTTAGATTTTTTTTATATTTTGTTTTGTGTTATTTTT
TTCTTTAACATCCCTAAAATTTTCCTTACATGTTTTACTAGCCAGATTTTTCCTCCTCTCCTGACTACTC
CCAGTCATAGCTGTCCCTCTTCTCTTATGGAGATCCCTCGACCTGCAGCCCAAGCTTGGCGTAATCATGG
TCATAGCTGTTTCCTGTGTGAAATTGTTATCCGCTCACAATTCCACACAACATACGAGCCGGAAGCATAA
AGTGTAAAGCCTGGGGTGCCTAATGAGTGAGCTAACTCACATTAATTGCGTTGCGCTCACTGCCCGCTTT
CCAGTCGGGAAACCTGTCGTGCCAGCGGATCCGCATCTCAATTAGTCAGCAACCATAGTCCCGCCCCTAA
CTCCGCCCATCCCGCCCCTAACTCCGCCCAGTTCCGCCCATTCTCCGCCCCATGGCTGACTAATTTTTTT
TATTTATGCAGAGGCCGAGGCCGCCTCGGCCTCTGAGCTATTCCAGAAGTAGTGAGGAGGCTTTTTTGGA
GGCCTAGGCTTTTGCAAAAAGCTAACTTGTTTATTGCAGCTTATAATGGTTACAAATAAAGCAATAGCAT
CACAAATTTCACAAATAAAGCATTTTTTTCACTGCATTCTAGTTGTGGTTTGTCCAAACTCATCAATGTA
TCTTATCATGTCTGGATCCGCTGCATTAATGAATCGGCCAACGCGCGGGGAGAGGCGGTTTGCGTATTGG
GCGCTCTTCCGCTTCCTCGCTCACTGACTCGCTGCGCTCGGTCGTTCGGCTGCGGCGAGCGGTATCAGCT
CACTCAAAGGCGGTAATACGGTTATCCACAGAATCAGGGGATAACGCAGGAAAGAACATGTGAGCAAAAG
GCCAGCAAAAGGCCAGGAACCGTAAAAAGGCCGCGTTGCTGGCGTTTTTCCATAGGCTCCGCCCCCCTGA
CGAGCATCACAAAAATCGACGCTCAAGTCAGAGGTGGCGAAACCCGACAGGACTATAAAGATACCAGGCG
TTTCCCCCTGGAAGCTCCCTCGTGCGCTCTCCTGTTCCGACCCTGCCGCTTACCGGATACCTGTCCGCCT
TTCTCCCTTCGGGAAGCGTGGCGCTTTCTCATAGCTCACGCTGTAGGTATCTCAGTTCGGTGTAGGTCGT
TCGCTCCAAGCTGGGCTGTGTGCACGAACCCCCCGTTCAGCCCGACCGCTGCGCCTTATCCGGTAACTAT
CGTCTTGAGTCCAACCCGGTAAGACACGACTTATCGCCACTGGCAGCAGCCACTGGTAACAGGATTAGCA
GAGCGAGGTATGTAGGCGGTGCTACAGAGTTCTTGAAGTGGTGGCCTAACTACGGCTACACTAGAAGAAC
AGTATTTGGTATCTGCGCTCTGCTGAAGCCAGTTACCTTCGGAAAAAGAGTTGGTAGCTCTTGATCCGGC
AAACAAACCACCGCTGGTAGCGGTGGTTTTTTTGTTTGCAAGCAGCAGATTACGCGCAGAAAAAAAGGAT
CTCAAGAAGATCCTTTGATCTTTTCTACGGGGTCTGACGCTCAGTGGAACGAAAACTCACGTTAAGGGAT
TTTGGTCATGAGATTATCAAAAAGGATCTTCACCTAGATCCTTTTAAATTAAAAATGAAGTTTTAAATCA
ATCTAAAGTATATATGAGTAAACTTGGTCTGACAGTTACCAATGCTTAATCAGTGAGGCACCTATCTCAG
CGATCTGTCTATTTCGTTCATCCATAGTTGCCTGACTCCCCGTCGTGTAGATAACTACGATACGGGAGGG
CTTACCATCTGGCCCCAGTGCTGCAATGATACCGCGAGACCCACGCTCACCGGCTCCAGATTTATCAGCA
ATAAACCAGCCAGCCGGAAGGGCCGAGCGCAGAAGTGGTCCTGCAACTTTATCCGCCTCCATCCAGTCTA
TTAATTGTTGCCGGGAAGCTAGAGTAAGTAGTTCGCCAGTTAATAGTTTGCGCAACGTTGTTGCCATTGC
TACAGGCATCGTGGTGTCACGCTCGTCGTTTGGTATGGCTTCATTCAGCTCCGGTTCCCAACGATCAAGG
CGAGTTACATGATCCCCCATGTTGTGCAAAAAAGCGGTTAGCTCCTTCGGTCCTCCGATCGTTGTCAGAA
GTAAGTTGGCCGCAGTGTTATCACTCATGGTTATGGCAGCACTGCATAATTCTCTTACTGTCATGCCATC
CGTAAGATGCTTTTCTGTGACTGGTGAGTACTCAACCAAGTCATTCTGAGAATAGTGTATGCGGCGACCG
AGTTGCTCTTGCCCGGCGTCAATACGGGATAATACCGCGCCACATAGCAGAACTTTAAAAGTGCTCATCA
TTGGAAAACGTTCTTCGGGGCGAAAACTCTCAAGGATCTTACCGCTGTTGAGATCCAGTTCGATGTAACC
CACTCGTGCACCCAACTGATCTTCAGCATCTTTTACTTTCACCAGCGTTTCTGGGTGAGCAAAAACAGGA
AGGCAAAATGCCGCAAAAAAGGGAATAAGGGCGACACGGAAATGTTGAATACTCATACTCTTCCTTTTTC
AATATTATTGAAGCATTTATCAGGGTTATTGTCTCATGAGCGGATACATATTTGAATGTATTTAGAAAAA
TAAACAAATAGGGGTTCCGCGCACATTTCCCCGAAAAGTGCCACCTG
